Addgene plasmid #27344: LeGO-iV2
Depositing lab: Boris Fehse. Depositing organization: Universitaetsklinikum Hamburg-Eppendorf. Publication: A multicolor panel of novel lentiviral "gene ontology" (LeGO) vectors for functional gene analysis. Weber K, Bartsch U, Stocking C, Fehse B. Mol Ther. 2008 Apr . 16(4):698-706. 10.1038/mt.2008.6 PubMed 18362927.
Backbone
  Vector backbone: LeGO
  Backbone size w/o insert (bp): 7829
  Vector type: Mammalian Expression, Lentiviral
Growth in bacteria
  Bacterial resistance: Ampicillin, 100 μg/mL
  Growth temperature: 37°C
  Growth strain: Stbl3
  Growth instructions: Any (like TOP10, XL10-Gold or Stbl)
  Copy number: High Copy
Gene/Insert
  Gene/Insert name: SFFV promoter, IRES-Venus
  Cloning method: Restriction Enzyme
  Sequencing primers: 5′ GAGCTCACAACCCCTCACTC
Resource information
  A portion of this plasmid was derived from a plasmid made by: The Venus cDNA is from the Miyawaki lab (http://cfds.brain.riken.jp). The lenti backbone is a derivative of pLentiLox3.7 developed at the MIT (http://web.mit.edu/jacks-lab/protocols/pll37.htm).
Terms and licenses: Academic/Nonprofit Terms; Industry Terms: Not Available to Industry
Depositor comments: HIV-1 derived third generation lentiviral vector for the expression of a cDNA cloned into the multiple cloning site (BamHI, EcoRI, SbfI, StuI, NotI). An internal ribosome entry site (IRES) is used to express the marker gene. Use second generation (like psPAX2) or third generation (like pMDLg/pRRE + pRSV-Rev) systems for packaging in addition to a VSV-G expressing plasmid (or another envelope protein). Please visit the LeGO-Vector home page for more information: http://www.LentiGO-Vectors.de
How to cite: LeGO-iV2 was a gift from Boris Fehse (Addgene plasmid # 27344 ; http://n2t.net/addgene:27344 ; RRID:Addgene_27344)
