[The description below was written by a language model from this plasmid's Addgene catalogue record and pLannotate feature annotations shown in this document.]
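Description:
LeGO-iV2 is an HIV-1-derived, third-generation lentiviral vector for mammalian expression, belonging to the LeGO ("lentiviral gene ontology") series and built on a derivative of the pLentiLox3.7 backbone. The 7,829-bp plasmid is propagated in E. coli as a high-copy construct through a ColE1/pUC-type origin and is selected with ampicillin via the β-lactamase gene. In the viral portion, a CMV enhancer/promoter replaces the U3 region upstream of a truncated 5' LTR, so genomic RNA is transcribed in packaging cells without Tat. This is followed by the Ψ packaging signal with a partial gag sequence, the Rev response element for Rev-dependent nuclear export, and the cPPT/CTS element that aids nuclear import of the reverse-transcribed genome. A WPRE sits downstream of the expression cassette to enhance transcript levels, ahead of the 3' LTR region, which the annotation software labels as a second truncated LTR preceded by a nef fragment.

The internal cassette is driven by the spleen focus-forming virus (SFFV) LTR promoter. According to the depositor, a multiple cloning site (BamHI, EcoRI, SbfI, StuI, NotI) accepts a cDNA of interest. It presumably lies in the unannotated gap between the promoter and the EMCV IRES. The IRES directs translation of the yellow fluorescent protein Venus from the same transcript, so fluorescence marks cells expressing the inserted gene. As deposited, the vector carries no cDNA. Two loxP sites in the same orientation flank the SFFV–IRES–Venus unit, which would allow Cre-mediated excision of the cassette. Virus is produced by co-transfection with second- or third-generation packaging plasmids plus an envelope plasmid such as VSV-G. The vector is intended for functional gene analysis with fluorescent tracking of transduced cells.
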