Features (pLannotate 1.2.2; 23 found; start..end, strand, type, name):
     31..83      -  misc_feature   bom (fragment): basis of mobility region from pBR322
    238..617     +  enhancer       CMV enhancer: human cytomegalovirus immediate early enhancer
    618..817     +  promoter       CMV promoter: human cytomegalovirus (CMV) immediate early promoter
    835..1015    +  LTR            5' LTR (truncated): truncated 5' long terminal repeat (LTR) from HIV-1
   1062..1187    +  misc_feature   HIV-1 Ψ: packaging signal of human immunodeficiency virus type 1
   1171..1509    +  CDS            HIV-1 gag (fragment): gag protein from human immunodeficiency virus 1; gag
   1686..1919    +  misc_feature   RRE: The Rev response element (RRE) of HIV-1 allows for Rev-dependent mRNA export from the nucleus to the cytoplasm.
   2296..2396    +  CDS            Rev (fragment): human immunodeficiency virus 1 (HIV-1) Rev protein; rev; enhances nuclear export of unspliced and incompletely spliced viral mRNAs
   2446..2563    +  misc_feature   cPPT/CTS: central polypurine tract and central termination sequence of HIV-1
   2621..2645    -  misc_feature   MCS (fragment): pBluescript multiple cloning site
   2680..2713    +  protein_bind   loxP: Cre-mediated recombination occurs in the 8-bp core sequence (GCATACAT). Cre recombinase
   2784..3190    +  promoter       SFFV promoter: spleen focus-forming virus long terminal repeat (LTR) promoter
   3387..3849    +  misc_feature   IRES: internal ribosome entry site (IRES) of the encephalomyocarditis virus (EMCV)
   3863..4582    +  CDS            Venus: yellow fluorescent protein (YFP) with fast and efficient maturation (Nagai et al., 2002) mammalian codon-optimized
   4629..4662    +  protein_bind   loxP: Cre-mediated recombination occurs in the 8-bp core sequence (GCATACAT). Cre recombinase
   4695..4718    +  misc_feature   MCS (fragment): pBluescript multiple cloning site
   4718..5306    +  misc_feature   WPRE: woodchuck hepatitis virus posttranscriptional regulatory element
   5307..5326    +  misc_feature   MCS (fragment): pBluescript multiple cloning site
   5328..5828    +  CDS            nef (fragment): NEF_HV1LA - Experimental evidence at protein level: Swiss-Prot protein existence level 1. Extracellular Nef protein targets CD4(+) T-lymphocytes for apoptosis by interacting with CXCR4 surface receptors. From Human immunodeficiency virus type 1 group M subtype B (isolate Lai) (HIV-1).
   5835..6015    +  LTR            5' LTR (truncated): truncated 5' long terminal repeat (LTR) from HIV-1
   6077..6665    -  rep_origin     ori: high-copy-number ColE1/pMB1/pBR322/pUC origin of replication
   6836..7696    -  CDS            AmpR: β-lactamase; bla; confers resistance to ampicillin, carbenicillin, and related antibiotics
   7697..7801    -  promoter       AmpR promoter: bla
>Addgene plasmid #27344 | LeGO-iV2 | depositor full sequence | sequence record 12146 | Author sequence
GTCGACGGATCGGGAGATCTCCCGATCCCCTATGGTGCACTCTCAGTACAATCTGCTCTGATGCCGCATA
GTTAAGCCAGTATCTGCTCCCTGCTTGTGTGTTGGAGGTCGCTGAGTAGTGCGCGAGCAAAATTTAAGCT
ACAACAAGGCAAGGCTTGACCGACAATTGCATGAAGAATCTGCTTAGGGTTAGGCGTTTTGCGCTGCTTC
GCGATGTACGGGCCAGATATACGCGTTGACATTGATTATTGACTAGTTATTAATAGTAATCAATTACGGG
GTCATTAGTTCATAGCCCATATATGGAGTTCCGCGTTACATAACTTACGGTAAATGGCCCGCCTGGCTGA
CCGCCCAACGACCCCCGCCCATTGACGTCAATAATGACGTATGTTCCCATAGTAACGCCAATAGGGACTT
TCCATTGACGTCAATGGGTGGAGTATTTACGGTAAACTGCCCACTTGGCAGTACATCAAGTGTATCATAT
GCCAAGTACGCCCCCTATTGACGTCAATGACGGTAAATGGCCCGCCTGGCATTATGCCCAGTACATGACC
TTATGGGACTTTCCTACTTGGCAGTACATCTACGTATTAGTCATCGCTATTACCATGGTGATGCGGTTTT
GGCAGTACATCAATGGGCGTGGATAGCGGTTTGACTCACGGGGATTTCCAAGTCTCCACCCCATTGACGT
CAATGGGAGTTTGTTTTGGCACCAAAATCAACGGGACTTTCCAAAATGTCGTAACAACTCCGCCCCATTG
ACGCAAATGGGCGGTAGGCGTGTACGGTGGGAGGTCTATATAAGCAGCGCGTTTTGCCTGTACTGGGTCT
CTCTGGTTAGACCAGATCTGAGCCTGGGAGCTCTCTGGCTAACTAGGGAACCCACTGCTTAAGCCTCAAT
AAAGCTTGCCTTGAGTGCTTCAAGTAGTGTGTGCCCGTCTGTTGTGTGACTCTGGTAACTAGAGATCCCT
CAGACCCTTTTAGTCAGTGTGGAAAATCTCTAGCAGTGGCGCCCGAACAGGGACTTGAAAGCGAAAGGGA
AACCAGAGGAGCTCTCTCGACGCAGGACTCGGCTTGCTGAAGCGCGCACGGCAAGAGGCGAGGGGCGGCG
ACTGGTGAGTACGCCAAAAATTTTGACTAGCGGAGGCTAGAAGGAGAGAGATGGGTGCGAGAGCGTCAGT
ATTAAGCGGGGGAGAATTAGATCGCGATGGGAAAAAATTCGGTTAAGGCCAGGGGGAAAGAAAAAATATA
AATTAAAACATATAGTATGGGCAAGCAGGGAGCTAGAACGATTCGCAGTTAATCCTGGCCTGTTAGAAAC
ATCAGAAGGCTGTAGACAAATACTGGGACAGCTACAACCATCCCTTCAGACAGGATCAGAAGAACTTAGA
TCATTATATAATACAGTAGCAACCCTCTATTGTGTGCATCAAAGGATAGAGATAAAAGACACCAAGGAAG
CTTTAGACAAGATAGAGGAAGAGCAAAACAAAAGTAAGACCACCGCACAGCAAGCGGCCGGCCGCGCTGA
TCTTCAGACCTGGAGGAGGAGATATGAGGGACAATTGGAGAAGTGAATTATATAAATATAAAGTAGTAAA
AATTGAACCATTAGGAGTAGCACCCACCAAGGCAAAGAGAAGAGTGGTGCAGAGAGAAAAAAGAGCAGTG
GGAATAGGAGCTTTGTTCCTTGGGTTCTTGGGAGCAGCAGGAAGCACTATGGGCGCAGCGTCAATGACGC
TGACGGTACAGGCCAGACAATTATTGTCTGGTATAGTGCAGCAGCAGAACAATTTGCTGAGGGCTATTGA
GGCGCAACAGCATCTGTTGCAACTCACAGTCTGGGGCATCAAGCAGCTCCAGGCAAGAATCCTGGCTGTG
GAAAGATACCTAAAGGATCAACAGCTCCTGGGGATTTGGGGTTGCTCTGGAAAACTCATTTGCACCACTG
CTGTGCCTTGGAATGCTAGTTGGAGTAATAAATCTCTGGAACAGATTTGGAATCACACGACCTGGATGGA
GTGGGACAGAGAAATTAACAATTACACAAGCTTAATACACTCCTTAATTGAAGAATCGCAAAACCAGCAA
GAAAAGAATGAACAAGAATTATTGGAATTAGATAAATGGGCAAGTTTGTGGAATTGGTTTAACATAACAA
ATTGGCTGTGGTATATAAAATTATTCATAATGATAGTAGGAGGCTTGGTAGGTTTAAGAATAGTTTTTGC
TGTACTTTCTATAGTGAATAGAGTTAGGCAGGGATATTCACCATTATCGTTTCAGACCCACCTCCCAACC
CCGAGGGGACCCGACAGGCCCGAAGGAATAGAAGAAGAAGGTGGAGAGAGAGACAGAGACAGATCCATTC
GATTAGTGAACGGATCGGCACTGCGTGCGCCAATTCTGCAGACAAATGGCAGTATTCATCCACAATTTTA
AAAGAAAAGGGGGGATTGGGGGGTACAGTGCAGGGGAAAGAATAGTAGACATAATAGCAACAGACATACA
AACTAAAGAATTACAAAAACAAATTACAAAAATTCAAAATTTTCGGGTTTATTACAGGGACAGCAGAGAT
CCAGTTTGGTTAGTACCGGGCCCGCTCTAGTCGAGGTCGACGGTATCGATAAGCTCGCTTCACGAGATTC
CAGCAGGTCGAGGGACCTAATAACTTCGTATAGCATACATTATACGAAGTTATATTAAGGGTTCCAAGCT
TAAGCGGCCGGCCGCTGAAAGACCCCACCTGTAGGTTTGGCAAGCTAGCTGCAGTAACGCCATTTTGCAA
GGCATGGAAAAATACCAAACCAAGAATAGAGAAGTTCAGATCAAGGGCGGGTACATGAAAATAGCTAACG
TTGGGCCAAACAGGATATCTGCGGTGAGCAGTTTCGGCCCCGGCCCGGGGCCAAGAACAGATGGTCACCG
CAGTTTCGGCCCCGGCCCGAGGCCAAGAACAGATGGTCCCCAGATATGGCCCAACCCTCAGCAGTTTCTT
AAGACCCATCAGATGTTTCCAGGCTCCCCCAAGGACCTGAAATGACCCTGCGCCTTATTTGAATTAACCA
ATCAGCCTGCTTCTCGCTTCTGTTCGCGCGCTTCTGCTTCCCGAGCTCTATAAAAGAGCTCACAACCCCT
CACTCGGCGCGCCAGTCCTCCGATTGACTGAGTCGCCCGGATCCCAGTGTGGTGGTACGGGAATTCCTGC
AGGCCTCGACGAGGGCCGGCGCGCCGCGGCCGCTACGTAAATTCCGCCCCCCCCCCCCCTCTCCCTCCCC
CCCCCCTAACGTTACTGGCCGAAGCCGCTTGGAATAAGGCCGGTGTGCGTTTGTCTATATGTTATTTTCC
ACCATATTGCCGTCTTTTGGCAATGTGAGGGCCCGGAAACCTGGCCCTGTCTTCTTGACGAGCATTCCTA
GGGGTCTTTCCCCTCTCGCCAAAGGAATGCAAGGTCTGTTGAATGTCGTGAAGGAAGCAGTTCCTCTGGA
AGCTTCTTGAAGACAAACAACGTCTGTAGCGACCCTTTGCAGGCAGCGGAACCCCCCACCTGGCGACAGG
TGCCTCTGCGGCCAAAAGCCACGTGTATAAGATACACCTGCAAAGGCGGCACAACCCCAGTGCCACGTTG
TGAGTTGGATAGTTGTGGAAAGAGTCAAATGGCTCTCCTCAAGCGTATTCAACAAGGGGCTGAAGGATGC
CCAGAAGGTACCCCATTGTATGGGATCTGATCTGGGGCCTCGGTGCACATGCTTTACATGTGTTTAGTCG
AGGTTAAAAAAACGTCTAGGCCCCCCGAACCACGGGGACGTGGTTTTCCTTTGAAAAACACGATGATAAT
ATGGCCACAACCATGGTGAGCAAGGGCGAGGAGCTGTTCACCGGGGTGGTGCCCATCCTGGTCGAGCTGG
ACGGCGACGTAAACGGCCACAAGTTCAGCGTGTCCGGCGAGGGCGAGGGCGATGCCACCTACGGCAAGCT
GACCCTGAAGCTGATCTGCACCACCGGCAAGCTGCCCGTGCCCTGGCCCACCCTCGTGACCACCCTGGGC
TACGGCCTGCAGTGCTTCGCCCGCTACCCCGACCACATGAAGCAGCACGACTTCTTCAAGTCCGCCATGC
CCGAAGGCTACGTCCAGGAGCGCACCATCTTCTTCAAGGACGACGGCAACTACAAGACCCGCGCCGAGGT
GAAGTTCGAGGGCGACACCCTGGTGAACCGCATCGAGCTGAAGGGCATCGACTTCAAGGAGGACGGCAAC
ATCCTGGGGCACAAGCTGGAGTACAACTACAACAGCCACAACGTCTATATCACCGCCGACAAGCAGAAGA
ACGGCATCAAGGCCAACTTCAAGATCCGCCACAACATCGAGGACGGCGGCGTGCAGCTCGCCGACCACTA
CCAGCAGAACACCCCCATCGGCGACGGCCCCGTGCTGCTGCCCGACAACCACTACCTGAGCTACCAGTCC
GCCCTGAGCAAAGACCCCAACGAGAAGCGCGATCACATGGTCCTGCTGGAGTTCGTGACCGCCGCCGGGA
TCACTCTCGGCATGGACGAGCTGTACAAGTAAAGCGGCCGGCCGCCAGCACAGTGGTCGAAATTCGTCGA
GGGACCTAATAACTTCGTATAGCATACATTATACGAAGTTATACATGTTTAAGGGTTCCGGTTCCACTAG
GTACAATTCGATATCAAGCTTATCGATAATCAACCTCTGGATTACAAAATTTGTGAAAGATTGACTGGTA
TTCTTAACTATGTTGCTCCTTTTACGCTATGTGGATACGCTGCTTTAATGCCTTTGTATCATGCTATTGC
TTCCCGTATGGCTTTCATTTTCTCCTCCTTGTATAAATCCTGGTTGCTGTCTCTTTATGAGGAGTTGTGG
CCCGTTGTCAGGCAACGTGGCGTGGTGTGCACTGTGTTTGCTGACGCAACCCCCACTGGTTGGGGCATTG
CCACCACCTGTCAGCTCCTTTCCGGGACTTTCGCTTTCCCCCTCCCTATTGCCACGGCGGAACTCATCGC
CGCCTGCCTTGCCCGCTGCTGGACAGGGGCTCGGCTGTTGGGCACTGACAATTCCGTGGTGTTGTCGGGG
AAATCATCGTCCTTTCCTTGGCTGCTCGCCTGTGTTGCCACCTGGATTCTGCGCGGGACGTCCTTCTGCT
ACGTCCCTTCGGCCCTCAATCCAGCGGACCTTCCTTCCCGCGGCCTGCTGCCGGCTCTGCGGCCTCTTCC
GCGTCTTCGCCTTCGCCCTCAGACGAGTCGGATCTCCCTTTGGGCCGCCTCCCCGCATCGATACCGTCGA
CCTCGATCGAGACCTAGAAAAACATGGAGCAATCACAAGTAGCAATACAGCAGCTACCAATGCTGATTGT
GCCTGGCTAGAAGCACAAGAGGAGGAGGAGGTGGGTTTTCCAGTCACACCTCAGGTACCTTTAAGACCAA
TGACTTACAAGGCAGCTGTAGATCTTAGCCACTTTTTAAAAGAAAAGGGGGGACTGGAAGGGCTAATTCA
CTCCCAACGAAGACAAGATATCCTTGATCTGTGGATCTACCACACACAAGGCTACTTCCCTGATTGGCAG
AACTACACACCAGGGCCAGGGATCAGATATCCACTGACCTTTGGATGGTGCTACAAGCTAGTACCAGTTG
AGCAAGAGAAGGTAGAAGAAGCCAATGAAGGAGAGAACACCCGCTTGTTACACCCTGTGAGCCTGCATGG
GATGGATGACCCGGAGAGAGAAGTATTAGAGTGGAGGTTTGACAGCCGCCTAGCATTTCATCACATGGCC
CGAGAGCTGCATCCGGACTGTACTGGGTCTCTCTGGTTAGACCAGATCTGAGCCTGGGAGCTCTCTGGCT
AACTAGGGAACCCACTGCTTAAGCCTCAATAAAGCTTGCCTTGAGTGCTTCAAGTAGTGTGTGCCCGTCT
GTTGTGTGACTCTGGTAACTAGAGATCCCTCAGACCCTTTTAGTCAGTGTGGAAAATCTCTAGCAGCATG
TGAGCAAAAGGCCAGCAAAAGGCCAGGAACCGTAAAAAGGCCGCGTTGCTGGCGTTTTTCCATAGGCTCC
GCCCCCCTGACGAGCATCACAAAAATCGACGCTCAAGTCAGAGGTGGCGAAACCCGACAGGACTATAAAG
ATACCAGGCGTTTCCCCCTGGAAGCTCCCTCGTGCGCTCTCCTGTTCCGACCCTGCCGCTTACCGGATAC
CTGTCCGCCTTTCTCCCTTCGGGAAGCGTGGCGCTTTCTCATAGCTCACGCTGTAGGTATCTCAGTTCGG
TGTAGGTCGTTCGCTCCAAGCTGGGCTGTGTGCACGAACCCCCCGTTCAGCCCGACCGCTGCGCCTTATC
CGGTAACTATCGTCTTGAGTCCAACCCGGTAAGACACGACTTATCGCCACTGGCAGCAGCCACTGGTAAC
AGGATTAGCAGAGCGAGGTATGTAGGCGGTGCTACAGAGTTCTTGAAGTGGTGGCCTAACTACGGCTACA
CTAGAAGAACAGTATTTGGTATCTGCGCTCTGCTGAAGCCAGTTACCTTCGGAAAAAGAGTTGGTAGCTC
TTGATCCGGCAAACAAACCACCGCTGGTAGCGGTGGTTTTTTTGTTTGCAAGCAGCAGATTACGCGCAGA
AAAAAAGGATCTCAAGAAGATCCTTTGATCTTTTCTACGGGGTCTGACGCTCAGTGGAACGAAAACTCAC
GTTAAGGGATTTTGGTCATGAGATTATCAAAAAGGATCTTCACCTAGATCCTTTTAAATTAAAAATGAAG
TTTTAAATCAATCTAAAGTATATATGAGTAAACTTGGTCTGACAGTTACCAATGCTTAATCAGTGAGGCA
CCTATCTCAGCGATCTGTCTATTTCGTTCATCCATAGTTGCCTGACTCCCCGTCGTGTAGATAACTACGA
TACGGGAGGGCTTACCATCTGGCCCCAGTGCTGCAATGATACCGCGAGACCCACGCTCACCGGCTCCAGA
TTTATCAGCAATAAACCAGCCAGCCGGAAGGGCCGAGCGCAGAAGTGGTCCTGCAACTTTATCCGCCTCC
ATCCAGTCTATTAATTGTTGCCGGGAAGCTAGAGTAAGTAGTTCGCCAGTTAATAGTTTGCGCAACGTTG
TTGCCATTGCTACAGGCATCGTGGTGTCACGCTCGTCGTTTGGTATGGCTTCATTCAGCTCCGGTTCCCA
ACGATCAAGGCGAGTTACATGATCCCCCATGTTGTGCAAAAAAGCGGTTAGCTCCTTCGGTCCTCCGATC
GTTGTCAGAAGTAAGTTGGCCGCAGTGTTATCACTCATGGTTATGGCAGCACTGCATAATTCTCTTACTG
TCATGCCATCCGTAAGATGCTTTTCTGTGACTGGTGAGTACTCAACCAAGTCATTCTGAGAATAGTGTAT
GCGGCGACCGAGTTGCTCTTGCCCGGCGTCAATACGGGATAATACCGCGCCACATAGCAGAACTTTAAAA
GTGCTCATCATTGGAAAACGTTCTTCGGGGCGAAAACTCTCAAGGATCTTACCGCTGTTGAGATCCAGTT
CGATGTAACCCACTCGTGCACCCAACTGATCTTCAGCATCTTTTACTTTCACCAGCGTTTCTGGGTGAGC
AAAAACAGGAAGGCAAAATGCCGCAAAAAAGGGAATAAGGGCGACACGGAAATGTTGAATACTCATACTC
TTCCTTTTTCAATATTATTGAAGCATTTATCAGGGTTATTGTCTCATGAGCGGATACATATTTGAATGTA
TTTAGAAAAATAAACAAATAGGGGTTCCGCGCACATTTCCCCGAAAAGTGCCACCTGAC
