>Addgene plasmid #27344 | LeGO-iV2 | addgene partial sequence | sequence record 33648 | 27344 with SFFVpro-F (5' CTTCTGCTTCCCGAGCTCTA 3')
CGCGCCAGTCCTCCGATTGACTGAGTCGCCCGGATCCCAGTGTGGTGGTACGGGAATTCCTGCAGGCCTC
GACGAGGGCCGGCGCGCCGCGGCCGCTACGTAAATTCCGCCCCCCCCCCCCCTC
