>Addgene plasmid #27344 | LeGO-iV2 | addgene partial sequence | sequence record 33649 | 27344 with EGFP-N
CTCGCCCTTGCTCACCATGGTTGTGGCCATATTATCATCGTGTTTTTCAAAGGAAAACCACGTCCCCGTG
GTTCGGGGGGCCTAGACGTTTTTTTAACCTCGACTAAACACATGTAAAGCATGTGCACCGAGGCCCCAGA
TCAGATCCCATACAATGGGGTACCTTCTGGGCATCCTTCAGCCCCTTGTTGAATACGCTTGAGGAGAGCC
ATTTGACTCTTTCCACAACTATCCAACTCACAACGTGGCACTGGGGTTGTGCCGCCTTTGCAGGTGTATC
TTATACACGTGGCTTTTGGCCGCAGAGGCACCTGTCGCCAGGTGGGGGGTTCCGCTGCCTGCAAAGGGTC
GCTACAGACGTTGTTTGTCTTCAAGAAGCTTCCAGAGGAACTGCTTCCTTCACGACATTCAACAGACCTT
GCATTCCTTTGGCGAGAGGGGAAAGACCCCTAGGAATGCTCGTCAAGAAGACAGGGCCAGGTTTCCGGGC
CCTCACATTGCCAAAAGACGGCAATATGGTGGAAAATAACATATAGACAAACGCACACCGGCCTTATTCC
AAGCGGCTTCGGCCAGTAACGTTAGGGGGGGGGGAGGGAGA
